>Addgene plasmid #163445 | pLJC6-Rap2A-3xFLAG | addgene full sequence | sequence record 321900 | Addgene NGS Result
GAACTGAGATACCTACAGCGTGAGCTATGAGAAAGCGCCACGCTTCCCGAAGGGAGAAAGGCGGACAGGT
ATCCGGTAAGCGGCAGGGTCGGAACAGGAGAGCGCACGAGGGAGCTTCCAGGGGGAAACGCCTGGTATCT
TTATAGTCCTGTCGGGTTTCGCCACCTCTGACTTGAGCGTCGATTTTTGTGATGCTCGTCAGGGGGGCGG
AGCCTATGGAAAAACGCCAGCAACGCGGCCTTTTTACGGTTCCTGGCCTTTTGCTGGCCTTTTGCTCACA
TGTTCTTTCCTGCGTTATCCCCTGATTCTGTGGATAACCGTATTACCGCCTTTGAGTGAGCTGATACCGC
TCGCCGCAGCCGAACGACCGAGCGCAGCGAGTCAGTGAGCGAGGAAGCGGAAGAGCGCCCAATACGCAAA
CCGCCTCTCCCCGCGCGTTGGCCGATTCATTAATGCAGCTGGCACGACAGGTTTCCCGACTGGAAAGCGG
GCAGTGAGCGCAACGCAATTAATGTGAGTTAGCTCACTCATTAGGCACCCCAGGCTTTACACTTTATGCT
TCCGGCTCGTATGTTGTGTGGAATTGTGAGCGGATAACAATTTCACACAGGAAACAGCTATGACCATGAT
TACGCCAAGCGCGCAATTAACCCTCACTAAAGGGAACAAAAGCTGGAGCTGCAAGCTTAATGTAGTCTTA
TGCAATACTCTTGTAGTCTTGCAACATGGTAACGATGAGTTAGCAACATGCCTTACAAGGAGAGAAAAAG
CACCGTGCATGCCGATTGGTGGAAGTAAGGTGGTACGATCGTGCCTTATTAGGAAGGCAACAGACGGGTC
TGACATGGATTGGACGAACCACTGAATTGCCGCATTGCAGAGATATTGTATTTAAGTGCCTAGCTCGATA
CATAAACGGGTCTCTCTGGTTAGACCAGATCTGAGCCTGGGAGCTCTCTGGCTAACTAGGGAACCCACTG
CTTAAGCCTCAATAAAGCTTGCCTTGAGTGCTTCAAGTAGTGTGTGCCCGTCTGTTGTGTGACTCTGGTA
ACTAGAGATCCCTCAGACCCTTTTAGTCAGTGTGGAAAATCTCTAGCAGTGGCGCCCGAACAGGGACTTG
AAAGCGAAAGGGAAACCAGAGGAGCTCTCTCGACGCAGGACTCGGCTTGCTGAAGCGCGCACGGCAAGAG
GCGAGGGGCGGCGACTGGTGAGTACGCCAAAAATTTTGACTAGCGGAGGCTAGAAGGAGAGAGATGGGTG
CGAGAGCGTCAGTATTAAGCGGGGGAGAATTAGATCGCGATGGGAAAAAATTCGGTTAAGGCCAGGGGGA
AAGAAAAAATATAAATTAAAACATATAGTATGGGCAAGCAGGGAGCTAGAACGATTCGCAGTTAATCCTG
GCCTGTTAGAAACATCAGAAGGCTGTAGACAAATACTGGGACAGCTACAACCATCCCTTCAGACAGGATC
AGAAGAACTTAGATCATTATATAATACAGTAGCAACCCTCTATTGTGTGCATCAAAGGATAGAGATAAAA
GACACCAAGGAAGCTTTAGACAAGATAGAGGAAGAGCAAAACAAAAGTAAGACCACCGCACAGCAAGCAG
CAGCTGATCTTCAGACCTGGAGGAGGAGATATGAGGGACAATTGGAGAAGTGAATTATATAAATATAAAG
TAGTAAAAATTGAACCATTAGGAGTAGCACCCACCAAGGCAAAGAGAAGAGTGGTGCAGAGAGAAAAAAG
AGCAGTGGGAATAGGAGCTTTGTTCCTTGGGTTCTTGGGAGCAGCAGGAAGCACTATGGGCGCAGCGTCA
ATGACGCTGACGGTACAGGCCAGACAATTATTGTCTGGTATAGTGCAGCAGCAGAACAATTTGCTGAGGG
CTATTGAGGCGCAACAGCATCTGTTGCAACTCACAGTCTGGGGCATCAAGCAGCTCCAGGCAAGAATCCT
GGCTGTGGAAAGATACCTAAAGGATCAACAGCTCCTGGGGATTTGGGGTTGCTCTGGAAAACTCATTTGC
ACCACTGCTGTGCCTTGGAATGCTAGTTGGAGTAATAAATCTCTGGAACAGATTTGGAATCACACGACCT
GGATGGAGTGGGACAGAGAAATTAACAATTACACAAGCTTAATACACTCCTTAATTGAAGAATCGCAAAA
CCAGCAAGAAAAGAATGAACAAGAATTATTGGAATTAGATAAATGGGCAAGTTTGTGGAATTGGTTTAAC
ATAACAAATTGGCTGTGGTATATAAAATTATTCATAATGATAGTAGGAGGCTTGGTAGGTTTAAGAATAG
TTTTTGCTGTACTTTCTATAGTGAATAGAGTTAGGCAGGGATATTCACCATTATCGTTTCAGACCCACCT
CCCAACCCCGAGGGGACCCGACAGGCCCGAAGGAATAGAAGAAGAAGGTGGAGAGAGAGACAGAGACAGA
TCCATTCGATTAGTGAACGGATCTCGACGGTATCGATCACGAGACTAGCCTCGAGCGGGATCTGGCCTCC
GCGCCGGGTTTTGGCGCCTCCCGCGGGCGCCCCCCTCCTCACGGCGAGCGCTGCCACGTCAGACGAAGGG
CGCAGCGAGCGTCCTGATCCTTCCGCCCGGACGCTCAGGACAGCGGCCCGCTGCTCATAAGACTCGGCCT
TAGAACCCCAGTATCAGCAGAAGGACATTTTAGGACGGGACTTGGGTGACTCTAGGGCACTGGTTTTCTT
TCCAGAGAGCGGAACAGGCGAGGAAAAGTAGTCCCTTCTCGGCGATTCTGCGGAGGGATCTCCGTGGGGC
GGTGAACGCCGATGATTATATAAGGACGCGCCGGGTGTGGCACAGCTAGTTCCGTCGCAGCCGGGATTTG
GGTCGCGGTTCTTGTTTGTGGATCGCTGTGATCGTCACTTGGTGAGTAGCGGGCTGCTGGGCTGGCCGGG
GCTTTCGTGGCCGCCGGGCCGCTCGGTGGGACGGAAGCGTGTGGAGAGACCGCCAAGGGCTGTAGTCTGG
GTCCGCGAGCAAGGTTGCCCTGAACTGGGGGTTGGGGGGAGCGCAGCAAAATGGCGGCTGTTCCCGAGTC
TTGAATGGAAGACGCTTGTGAGGCGGGCTGTGAGGTCGTTGAAACAAGGTGGGGGGCATGGTGGGCGGCA
AGAACCCAAGGTCTTGAGGCCTTCGCTAATGCGGGAAAGCTCTTATTCGGGTGAGATGGGCTGGGGCACC
ATCTGGGGACCCTGACGTGAAGTTTGTCACTGACTGGAGAACTCGGTTTGTCGTCTGTTGCGGGGGCGGC
AGTTATGGCGGTGCCGTTGGGCAGTGCACCCGTACCTTTGGGAGCGCGCGCCCTCGTCGTGTCGTGACGT
CACCCGTTCTGTTGGCTTATAATGCAGGGTGGGGCCACCTGCCGGTAGGTGTGCGGTAGGCTTTTCTCCG
TCGCAGGACGCAGGGTTCGGGCCTAGGGTAGGCTCTCCTGAATCGACAGGCGCCGGACCTCTGGTGAGGG
GAGGGATAAGTGAGGCGTCAGTTTCTTTGGTCGGTTTTATGTACCTATCTTCTTAAGTAGCTGAAGCTCC
GGTTTTGAACTATGCGCTCGGGGTTGGCGAGTGTGTTTTGTGAAGTTTTTTAGGCACCTTTTGAAATGTA
ATCATTTGGGTCAATATGTAATTTTCAGTGTTAGACTAGTAAATTGTCCGCTAAATTCTGGCCGTTTTTG
GCTTTTTTGTTAGACGAAGCGCTAGCGCTACCGGTTTAATTAAAGGGACGATGCGCGAGTACAAAGTGGT
GGTGCTGGGCTCGGGCGGGGTAGGCAAATCCGCCCTGACCGTGCAGTTCGTGACCGGCACCTTCATCGAG
AAATACGACCCCACCATCGAGGACTTCTACCGCAAGGAGATCGAGGTGGATTCGTCGCCGTCGGTGCTGG
AGATCCTGGACACGGCGGGCACCGAGCAGTTCGCGTCCATGCGGGACCTGTACATCAAGAACGGCCAGGG
CTTCATCCTCGTCTACAGCCTCGTCAACCAGCAGAGCTTCCAGGACATCAAGCCCATGCGGGACCAGATC
ATCCGCGTGAAGCGGTATGAGAAAGTGCCAGTCATCTTGGTTGGGAACAAAGTGGACCTGGAAAGTGAGA
GAGAAGTATCGTCCAGCGAAGGCAGAGCCCTTGCTGAAGAGTGGGGCTGCCCCTTTATGGAAACTTCCGC
TAAGAGTAAAACAATGGTGGACGAACTCTTTGCAGAAATTGTGAGGCAGATGAACTATGCTGCTCAGCCT
GACAAAGATGACCCATGCTGTTCTGCATGTAACATACAAGGAGGCAGCGCGGCCGCAGGCGACTACAAAG
ACCATGACGGTGATTATAAAGATCATGACATTGATTACAAGGATGACGATGACAAGTAATAAGAATTCTC
GACCTCGAGACAAATGGCAGTATTCATCCACAATTTTAAAAGAAAAGGGGGGATTGGGGGGTACAGTGCA
GGGGAAAGAATAGTAGACATAATAGCAACAGACATACAAACTAAAGAATTACAAAAACAAATTACAAAAA
TTCAAAATTTTCGGGTTTATTACAGGGACAGCAGAGATCCACTTTGGCCGCGGCTCGAGGGGGTTGGGGT
TGCGCCTTTTCCAAGGCAGCCCTGGGTTTGCGCAGGGACGCGGCTGCTCTGGGCGTGGTTCCGGGAAACG
CAGCGGCGCCGACCCTGGGTCTCGCACATTCTTCACGTCCGTTCGCAGCGTCACCCGGATCTTCGCCGCT
ACCCTTGTGGGCCCCCCGGCGACGCTTCCTGCTCCGCCCCTAAGTCGGGAAGGTTCCTTGCGGTTCGCGG
CGTGCCGGACGTGACAAACGGAAGCCGCACGTCTCACTAGTACCCTCGCAGACGGACAGCGCCAGGGAGC
AATGGCAGCGCGCCGACCGCGATGGGCTGTGGCCAATAGCGGCTGCTCAGCAGGGCGCGCCGAGAGCAGC
GGCCGGGAAGGGGCGGTGCGGGAGGCGGGGTGTGGGGCGGTAGTGTGGGCCCTGTTCCTGCCCGCGCGGT
GTTCCGCATTCTGCAAGCCTCCGGAGCGCACGTCGGCAGTCGGCTCCCTCGTTGACCGAATCACCGACCT
CTCTCCCCAGGGGGATCCATGGTTCCTTTGTCTCAAGAAGAATCCACCCTCATTGAAAGAGCAACGGCTA
CAATCAACAGCATCCCCATCTCTGAAGACTACAGCGTCGCCAGCGCAGCTCTCTCTAGCGACGGCCGCAT
CTTCACTGGTGTCAATGTATATCATTTTACTGGGGGACCTTGTGCAGAACTCGTGGTGCTGGGCACTGCT
GCTGCTGCGGCAGCTGGCAACCTGACTTGTATCGTCGCGATCGGAAATGAGAACAGGGGCATCTTGAGCC
CCTGCGGACGGTGCCGACAGGTGCTTCTCGATCTGCATCCTGGGATCAAAGCCATAGTGAAGGACAGTGA
TGGACAGCCGACGGCAGTTGGGATTCGTGAATTGCTGCCCTCTGGTTATGTGTGGGAGGGCTAAGGTACC
TTTAAGACCAATGACTTACAAGGCAGCTGTAGATCTTAGCCACTTTTTAAAAGAAAAGGGGGGACTGGAA
GGGCTAATTCACTCCCAACGAAGACAAGATCTGCTTTTTGCTTGTACTGGGTCTCTCTGGTTAGACCAGA
TCTGAGCCTGGGAGCTCTCTGGCTAACTAGGGAACCCACTGCTTAAGCCTCAATAAAGCTTGCCTTGAGT
GCTTCAAGTAGTGTGTGCCCGTCTGTTGTGTGACTCTGGTAACTAGAGATCCCTCAGACCCTTTTAGTCA
GTGTGGAAAATCTCTAGCAGTAGTAGTTCATGTCATCTTATTATTCAGTATTTATAACTTGCAAAGAAAT
GAATATCAGAGAGTGAGAGGAACTTGTTTATTGCAGCTTATAATGGTTACAAATAAAGCAATAGCATCAC
AAATTTCACAAATAAAGCATTTTTTTCACTGCATTCTAGTTGTGGTTTGTCCAAACTCATCAATGTATCT
TATCATGTCTGGCTCTAGCTATCCCGCCCCTAACTCCGCCCATCCCGCCCCTAACTCCGCCCAGTTCCGC
CCATTCTCCGCCCCATGGCTGACTAATTTTTTTTATTTATGCAGAGGCCGAGGCCGCCTCGGCCTCTGAG
CTATTCCAGAAGTAGTGAGGAGGCTTTTTTGGAGGCCTAGGGACGTACCCAATTCGCCCTATAGTGAGTC
GTATTACGCGCGCTCACTGGCCGTCGTTTTACAACGTCGTGACTGGGAAAACCCTGGCGTTACCCAACTT
AATCGCCTTGCAGCACATCCCCCTTTCGCCAGCTGGCGTAATAGCGAAGAGGCCCGCACCGATCGCCCTT
CCCAACAGTTGCGCAGCCTGAATGGCGAATGGG
[124 nt withheld, positions 6404-6527]
C
[91 nt withheld, positions 6529-6619]
A
[49 nt withheld, positions 6621-6669]
CCTTTGACGTTGGAGTCCACGTTCTTT
[37 nt withheld, positions 6697-6733]
ACCCTATCTCGGTCTATTCTTTTGATTTATAAGGGATTTTGCCGATTTCGGCCTATTGGTTAAAAAATGA
GCTGATTTAACAAAAATTTAACGCGAATTTTAACAAAATATTAACGCTTACAATTTAGGTGGCACTTTTC
GGGGAAATGTGCGCGGAACCCCTATTTGTTTATTTTTCTAAATACATTCAAATATGTATCCGCTCATGAG
ACAATAACCCTGATAAATGCTTCAATAATATTGAAAAAGGAAGAGTATGAGTATTCAACATTTCCGTGTC
GCCCTTATTCCCTTTTTTGCGGCATTTTGCCTTCCTGTTTTTGCTCACCCAGAAACGCTGGTGAAAGTAA
AAGATGCTGAAGATCAGTTGGGTGCACGAGTGGGTTACATCGAACTGGATCTCAACAGCGGTAAGATCCT
TGAGAGTTTTCGCCCCGAAGAACGTTTTCCAATGATGAGCACTTTTAAAGTTCTGCTATGTGGCGCGGTA
TTATCCCGTATTGACGCCGGGCAAGAGCAACTCGGTCGCCGCATACACTATTCTCAGAATGACTTGGTTG
AGTACTCACCAGTCACAGAAAAGCATCTTACGGATGGCATGACAGTAAGAGAATTATGCAGTGCTGCCAT
AACCATGAGTGATAACACTGCGGCCAACTTACTTCTGACAACGATCGGAGGACCGAAGGAGCTAACCGCT
TTTTTGCACAACATGGGGGATCATGTAACTCGCCTTGATCGTTGGGAACCGGAGCTGAATGAAGCCATAC
CAAACGACGAGCGTGACACCACGATGCCTGTAGCAATGGCAACAACGTTGCGCAAACTATTAACTGGCGA
ACTACTTACTCTAGCTTCCCGGCAACAATTAATAGACTGGATGGAGGCGGATAAAGTTGCAGGACCACTT
CTGCGCTCGGCCCTTCCGGCTGGCTGGTTTATTGCTGATAAATCTGGAGCCGGTGAGCGTGGGTCTCGCG
GTATCATTGCAGCACTGGGGCCAGATGGTAAGCCCTCCCGTATCGTAGTTATCTACACGACGGGGAGTCA
GGCAACTATGGATGAACGAAATAGACAGATCGCTGAGATAGGTGCCTCACTGATTAAGCATTGGTAACTG
TCAGACCAAGTTTACTCATATATACTTTAGATTGATTTAAAACTTCATTTTTAATTTAAAAGGATCTAGG
TGAAGATCCTTTTTGATAATCTCATGACCAAAATCCCTTAACGTGAGTTTTCGTTCCACTGAGCGTCAGA
CCCCGTAGAAAAGATCAAAGGATCTTCTTGAGATCCTTTTTTTCTGCGCGTAATCTGCTGCTTGCAAACA
AAAAAACCACCGCTACCAGCGGTGGTTTGTTTGCCGGATCAAGAGCTACCAACTCTTTTTCCGAAGGTAA
CTGGCTTCAGCAGAGCGCAGATACCAAATACTGTTCTTCTAGTGTAGCCGTAGTTAGGCCACCACTTCAA
GAACTCTGTAGCACCGCCTACATACCTCGCTCTGCTAATCCTGTTACCAGTGGCTGCTGCCAGTGGCGAT
AAGTCGTGTCTTACCGGGTTGGACTCAAGACGATAGTTACCGGATAAGGCGCAGCGGTCGGGCTGAACGG
GGGGTTCGTGCACACAGCCCAGCTTGGAGCGAACGACCTACACC
Features (pLannotate 1.2.2; 27 found; start..end, strand, type, name):
    405..497     +  CDS            lacI (fragment): lac repressor; lacI; The lac repressor binds to the lac operator to inhibit transcription in E. coli. This inhibition can be relieved by adding lactose or isopropyl-β-D-thiogalactopyranoside (IPTG).
    510..531     +  protein_bind   CAP binding site: CAP binding activates transcription in the presence of cAMP. E. coli catabolite activator protein
    546..576     +  promoter       lac promoter: promoter for the E. coli lac operon
    584..600     +  protein_bind   lac operator: The lac repressor binds to the lac operator to inhibit transcription in E. coli. This inhibition can be relieved by adding lactose or isopropyl-β-D-thiogalactopyranoside (IPTG). lac repressor encoded by lacI
    645..663     +  promoter       T3 promoter: promoter for bacteriophage T3 RNA polymerase
    691..917     +  promoter       RSV promoter: Rous sarcoma virus enhancer/promoter
    918..1098    +  LTR            5' LTR (truncated): truncated 5' long terminal repeat (LTR) from HIV-1
   1145..1270    +  misc_feature   HIV-1 Ψ: packaging signal of human immunodeficiency virus type 1
   1254..1617    +  CDS            HIV-1 gag (fragment): gag protein from human immunodeficiency virus 1; gag
   1763..1996    +  misc_feature   RRE: The Rev response element (RRE) of HIV-1 allows for Rev-dependent mRNA export from the nucleus to the cytoplasm.
   2373..2473    +  CDS            Rev (fragment): human immunodeficiency virus 1 (HIV-1) Rev protein; rev; enhances nuclear export of unspliced and incompletely spliced viral mRNAs
   2514..3725    +  promoter       UbC promoter: human ubiquitin C promoter
   3761..4309    +  CDS            RAP2A: RAP2A_HUMAN - Experimental evidence at protein level: Swiss-Prot protein existence level 1. Small GTP-binding protein which cycles between a GDP-bound inactive and a GTP-bound active form. In its active form interacts with and regulates several effectors including MAP4K4, MINK1 and TNIK. Part of a signaling complex composed of NEDD4, RAP2A and TNIK which regulates neuronal dendrite extension and arborization during development. More generally, it is part of several signaling cascades and may regulate cytoskeletal rearrangements, cell migration, cell adhesion and cell spreading. From Homo sapie
   4331..4396    +  CDS            3xFLAG: three tandem FLAG® epitope tags, followed by an enterokinase cleavage site
   4444..4561    +  misc_feature   cPPT/CTS: central polypurine tract and central termination sequence of HIV-1
   4610..5120    +  promoter       hPGK promoter: human phosphoglycerate kinase 1 promoter
   5135..5524    +  CDS            BSD: blasticidin S deaminase; Aspergillus terreus BSD; confers resistance to blasticidin
   5517..5594    +  CDS            nef (fragment): NEF_HV1Z2 - Experimental evidence at protein level: Swiss-Prot protein existence level 1. Extracellular Nef protein targets CD4(+) T-lymphocytes for apoptosis by interacting with CXCR4 surface receptors. From Human immunodeficiency virus type 1 group M subtype D (isolate Z2/CDC-Z34) (HIV-1).
   5596..5829    +  LTR            3' LTR (ΔU3): self-inactivating 3' long terminal repeat (LTR) from HIV-1
   5901..6022    +  polyA_signal   SV40 poly(A) signal: SV40 polyadenylation signal
   6062..6197    +  rep_origin     SV40 ori: SV40 origin of replication
   6218..6236    -  promoter       T7 promoter: promoter for bacteriophage T7 RNA polymerase
   6244..6399    +  CDS            lacZα (fragment): LacZα fragment of β-galactosidase; lacZ fragment
   6404..6832    +  rep_origin     f1 ori (sequence partly withheld): f1 bacteriophage origin of replication; arrow indicates direction of (+) strand synthesis
   6885..6989    +  promoter       AmpR promoter: bla
   6990..7850    +  CDS            AmpR: β-lactamase; bla; confers resistance to ampicillin, carbenicillin, and related antibiotics
   8021..222     +  rep_origin     ori (across the origin): high-copy-number ColE1/pMB1/pBR322/pUC origin of replication
