[The description below was written by a language model from this plasmid's Addgene catalogue record and pLannotate feature annotations shown in this document.]
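Description:
pLJC6-Rap2A-3xFLAG is an 8.4 kb lentiviral transfer plasmid built on the pLJC6 backbone for stable overexpression of human RAP2A in mammalian cells. In bacteria it is maintained through a high-copy ColE1/pUC-type origin and selected with ampicillin via the β-lactamase gene. The backbone also retains an f1 origin, an SV40 origin, flanking T3 and T7 promoters, and remnants of the lac region (lacI and lacZα fragments, lac promoter and operator) that are carry-overs from the parental cloning vector.

The viral portion has a third-generation, self-inactivating layout. An RSV enhancer/promoter replaces the U3 region of a truncated HIV-1 5' LTR to drive Tat-independent transcription of the genomic RNA in packaging cells. It is followed by the Ψ packaging signal with a partial gag sequence and the Rev response element for Rev-dependent nuclear export. A ΔU3 3' LTR and a downstream SV40 polyadenylation signal close the transfer unit, and the U3 deletion inactivates LTR promoter activity after integration.

Between the LTRs, the human ubiquitin C promoter drives the RAP2A coding sequence, cloned between PacI and NotI sites. RAP2A encodes a small GTP-binding protein that cycles between GDP- and GTP-bound states. It is fused at its C terminus to a 3xFLAG epitope for detection or immunoprecipitation. A cPPT/CTS element sits downstream of the insert, followed by a separate human PGK promoter expressing blasticidin S deaminase, which allows transduced cells to be selected with blasticidin. The associated publication describes CRISPR screens for conditionally essential genes in human cells, but the record does not state the specific role this construct played in that work.
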