Addgene plasmid #163445: pLJC6-Rap2A-3xFLAG
Purpose: lentiviral overexpression vector for human Rap2A
Depositing lab: Jason Cantor. Depositing organization: Morgridge Institute for Research. Publication: CRISPR screens in physiologic medium reveal conditionally essential genes in human cells. Rossiter NJ, Huggler KS, Adelmann CH, Keys HR, Soens RW, Sabatini DM, Cantor JR. Cell Metab. 2021 Feb 23. pii: S1550-4131(21)00061-9. doi: 10.1016/j.cmet.2021.02.005. PubMed 33651980.
Backbone
  Vector backbone: pLJC6
  Vector type: Mammalian Expression, Lentiviral
  Selectable markers: Blasticidin
Growth in bacteria
  Bacterial resistance: Ampicillin, 100 μg/mL
  Growth temperature: 37°C
  Growth strain: NEB Stable
  Copy number: High Copy
Gene/Insert
  Gene/Insert name: Rap2A
  Species: H. sapiens (human)
  Entrez Gene: RAP2A (a.k.a. K-REV, KREV, RAP2, RbBP-30)
  Promoter: Ubc
  Tag / fusion protein: 3xFLAG (C terminal on insert)
  Cloning method: Restriction Enzyme; 5′ cloning site PacI (not destroyed); 3′ cloning site NotI (not destroyed)
  Sequencing primers: 5′ GTAAATTGTCCGCTAAATTCTGGC; 3′ CCCTTTTCTTTTAAAATTGTGGATGAATACTGCC
Terms and licenses: Academic/Nonprofit Terms; Industry Terms: Not Available to Industry
How to cite: pLJC6-Rap2A-3xFLAG was a gift from Jason Cantor (Addgene plasmid # 163445 ; http://n2t.net/addgene:163445 ; RRID:Addgene_163445)
