>Addgene plasmid #163445 | pLJC6-Rap2A-3xFLAG | depositor partial sequence | sequence record 317234 | insert
ATGCGCGAGTACAAAGTGGTGGTGCTGGGCTCGGGCGGGGTAGGCAAATCCGCCCTGACCGTGCAGTTCG
TGACCGGCACCTTCATCGAGAAATACGACCCCACCATCGAGGACTTCTACCGCAAGGAGATCGAGGTGGA
TTCGTCGCCGTCGGTGCTGGAGATCCTGGACACGGCGGGCACCGAGCAGTTCGCGTCCATGCGGGACCTG
TACATCAAGAACGGCCAGGGCTTCATCCTCGTCTACAGCCTCGTCAACCAGCAGAGCTTCCAGGACATCA
AGCCCATGCGGGACCAGATCATCCGCGTGAAGCGGTATGAGAAAGTGCCAGTCATCTTGGTTGGGAACAA
AGTGGACCTGGAAAGTGAGAGAGAAGTATCGTCCAGCGAAGGCAGAGCCCTTGCTGAAGAGTGGGGCTGC
CCCTTTATGGAAACTTCCGCTAAGAGTAAAACAATGGTGGACGAACTCTTTGCAGAAATTGTGAGGCAGA
TGAACTATGCTGCTCAGCCTGACAAAGATGACCCATGCTGTTCTGCATGTAACATACAAGGAGGCAGCGC
GGCCGCAGGCGACTACAAAGACCATGACGGTGATTATAAAGATCATGACATTGATTACAAGGATGACGAT
GACAAGTAATAA
